Addgene plasmid #20404: pNC987
Depositing lab: Beverly Errede. Depositing organization: University of North Carolina at Chapel Hill. Publication: A family of destabilized cyan fluorescent proteins as transcriptional reporters in S. cerevisiae. Hackett EA, Esch RK, Maleri S, Errede B. Yeast. 2006 Apr 15. 23(5):333-49. 10.1002/yea.1358 PubMed 16598699.
Backbone
  Vector backbone: pUC118
  Backbone size w/o insert (bp): 3162
  Vector type: Yeast Expression
Growth in bacteria
  Bacterial resistance: Ampicillin, 100 μg/mL
  Growth temperature: 37°C
  Growth strain: DH5alpha
  Copy number: High Copy
Gene/Insert
  Gene/Insert name: UAS cassette (FUS1)
  Insert size (bp): 298
  Mutation: X= M (see schematic)
  Cloning method: Restriction Enzyme; 5′ cloning site XhoI (not destroyed); 3′ cloning site BglII (not destroyed)
  Sequencing primers: 5′ M13-F20
Terms and licenses: Academic/Nonprofit Terms; Industry Terms: Not Available to Industry
Depositor comments: See attachments for details Cassette: UAS; UAS: FUS1; X:M; Linker:N/A
How to cite: pNC987 was a gift from Beverly Errede (Addgene plasmid # 20404 ; http://n2t.net/addgene:20404 ; RRID:Addgene_20404)
