[The description below was written by a language model from this plasmid's Addgene catalogue record and pLannotate feature annotations shown in this document.]
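Description:
pNC987 is a small (about 3.5 kb) cassette-donor plasmid built on the pUC118 phagemid backbone. It comes from a modular toolkit developed for building transcriptional reporters in Saccharomyces cerevisiae based on destabilized cyan fluorescent proteins. Although it is catalogued as a yeast expression vector, the annotated features are all bacterial. They include a high-copy ColE1/pUC origin, the AmpR (β-lactamase) gene with its promoter for ampicillin selection, and an M13 origin that allows single-stranded DNA production with helper phage. The usual lac promoter/operator, CAP site and lacZα remnants flank the pUC polylinker. No yeast replication origin, centromere or auxotrophic marker is annotated, so the plasmid appears to serve as an E. coli-propagated source of a part rather than a vector maintained in yeast on its own.

The payload is a 298 bp upstream activating sequence (UAS) cassette from FUS1, cloned between XhoI and BglII sites, both of which are retained so the fragment can be excised and moved into other constructs. It sits in the unannotated gap that splits the polylinker into two fragments in the feature table; the annotation software did not recognise the insert itself. FUS1 is a yeast gene strongly induced by mating pheromone, so its UAS is commonly used to place a reporter under pheromone-response pathway control. The depositor notes describe the cassette as type UAS with "X = M" and no linker. The meaning of that designation is explained only in an attached schematic that is not part of this record. The plasmid carries no fluorescent protein coding sequence, and its role is presumably to supply the FUS1 regulatory element for assembly with reporter cassettes from the same series.
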