Features (pLannotate 1.2.2; 14 found; start..end, strand, type, name):
      2..94      +  CDS            lacI (fragment): lac repressor; lacI; The lac repressor binds to the lac operator to inhibit transcription in E. coli. This inhibition can be relieved by adding lactose or isopropyl-β-D-thiogalactopyranoside (IPTG).
    107..128     +  protein_bind   CAP binding site: CAP binding activates transcription in the presence of cAMP. E. coli catabolite activator protein
    143..173     +  promoter       lac promoter: promoter for the E. coli lac operon
    181..197     +  protein_bind   lac operator: The lac repressor binds to the lac operator to inhibit transcription in E. coli. This inhibition can be relieved by adding lactose or isopropyl-β-D-thiogalactopyranoside (IPTG). lac repressor encoded by lacI
    231..249     +  misc_feature   MCS (fragment): pUC18/19 multiple cloning site
    550..585     +  misc_feature   MCS (fragment): pUC18/19 multiple cloning site
    588..742     +  CDS            lacZα (fragment): LacZα fragment of β-galactosidase; lacZ fragment
    748..799     -  misc_feature   bom (fragment): basis of mobility region from pBR322
    818..1198    +  rep_origin     M13 ori (sequence partly withheld): M13 bacteriophage origin of replication; arrow indicates direction of (+) strand synthesis
   1274..1323    -  misc_feature   bom (fragment): basis of mobility region from pBR322
   1425..1460    -  CDS            rop (fragment): Rop protein, which maintains plasmids at low copy number; rop
   1555..1659    +  promoter       AmpR promoter: bla
   1660..2520    +  CDS            AmpR: β-lactamase; bla; confers resistance to ampicillin, carbenicillin, and related antibiotics
   2691..3279    +  rep_origin     ori: high-copy-number ColE1/pMB1/pBR322/pUC origin of replication
>Addgene plasmid #20404 | pNC987 | depositor full sequence | sequence record 9612 | Author sequence
AGCGCCCAATACGCAAACCGCCTCTCCCCGCGCGTTGGCCGATTCATTAATGCAGCTGGCACGACAGGTT
TCCCGACTGGAAAGCGGGCAGTGAGCGCAACGCAATTAATGTGAGTTAGCTCACTCATTAGGCACCCCAG
GCTTTACACTTTATGCTTCCGGCTCGTATGTTGTGTGGAATTGTGAGCGGATAACAATTTCACACAGGAA
ACAGCTATGACCATGATTACGAATTCGAGCTCGGTACCCCCCTCGAGTGATGAAACAAACATGAAACGTC
TGTAATTTGAAACAAATCGAGCAGATCTGCCAGGCGTGTATATAGCGTGGATGGCCAGGCAACTTTAGTG
CTGACACATACAGGCATATATATATGTGTGCGACGACACATGATCATATGGCATGCATGTGCTCTGTATG
TATATAAAACTCTTGTTTTCTTCTTTTCTCTAAATATTCTTTCCTTATACATTAGGTCCTTTGTAGCATA
AATTACTATACTTCTATAGACACGCAAACACAAATACACACACTAAATTAATAATGACCGGATCCTCTAG
AGTCGACCTGCAGGCATGCAAGCTTGGCACTGGCCGTCGTTTTACAACGTCGTGACTGGGAAAACCCTGG
CGTTACCCAACTTAATCGCCTTGCAGCACATCCCCCTTTCGCCAGCTGGCGTAATAGCGAAGAGGCCCGC
ACCGATCGCCCTTCCCAACAGTTGCGCAGCCTGAATGGCGAATGGCGCCTGATGCGGTATTTTCTCCTTA
CGCATCTGTGCGGTATTTCACACCGCATA
[142 nt withheld, positions 800-941]
C
[141 nt withheld, positions 943-1083]
CCTTTGACGTTGGAGTCCACGTTCTTT
[37 nt withheld, positions 1111-1147]
ACCCTATCTCGGGCTATTCTTTTGATTTATAAGGGATTTTGCCGATTTCGGCCTATTGGTTAAAAAATGA
GCTGATTTAACAAAAATTTAACGCGAATTTTAACAAAATATTAACGTTTACAATTTTATGGTGCACTCTC
AGTACAATCTGCTCTGATGCCGCATAGTTAAGCCAGCCCCGACACCCGCCAACACCCGCTGACGCGCCCT
GACGGGCTTGTCTGCTCCCGGCATCCGCTTACAGACAAGCTGTGACCGTCTCCGGGAGCTGCATGTGTCA
GAGGTTTTCACCGTCATCACCGAAACGCGCGAGACGAAAGGGCCTCGTGATACGCCTATTTTTATAGGTT
AATGTCATGATAATAATGGTTTCTTAGACGTCAGGTGGCACTTTTCGGGGAAATGTGCGCGGAACCCCTA
TTTGTTTATTTTTCTAAATACATTCAAATATGTATCCGCTCATGAGACAATAACCCTGATAAATGCTTCA
ATAATATTGAAAAAGGAAGAGTATGAGTATTCAACATTTCCGTGTCGCCCTTATTCCCTTTTTTGCGGCA
TTTTGCCTTCCTGTTTTTGCTCACCCAGAAACGCTGGTGAAAGTAAAAGATGCTGAAGATCAGTTGGGTG
CACGAGTGGGTTACATCGAACTGGATCTCAACAGCGGTAAGATCCTTGAGAGTTTTCGCCCCGAAGAACG
TTTTCCAATGATGAGCACTTTTAAAGTTCTGCTATGTGGCGCGGTATTATCCCGTATTGACGCCGGGCAA
GAGCAACTCGGTCGCCGCATACACTATTCTCAGAATGACTTGGTTGAGTACTCACCAGTCACAGAAAAGC
ATCTTACGGATGGCATGACAGTAAGAGAATTATGCAGTGCTGCCATAACCATGAGTGATAACACTGCGGC
CAACTTACTTCTGACAACGATCGGAGGACCGAAGGAGCTAACCGCTTTTTTGCACAACATGGGGGATCAT
GTAACTCGCCTTGATCGTTGGGAACCGGAGCTGAATGAAGCCATACCAAACGACGAGCGTGACACCACGA
TGCCTGTAGCAATGGCAACAACGTTGCGCAAACTATTAACTGGCGAACTACTTACTCTAGCTTCCCGGCA
ACAATTAATAGACTGGATGGAGGCGGATAAAGTTGCAGGACCACTTCTGCGCTCGGCCCTTCCGGCTGGC
TGGTTTATTGCTGATAAATCTGGAGCCGGTGAGCGTGGGTCTCGCGGTATCATTGCAGCACTGGGGCCAG
ATGGTAAGCCCTCCCGTATCGTAGTTATCTACACGACGGGGAGTCAGGCAACTATGGATGAACGAAATAG
ACAGATCGCTGAGATAGGTGCCTCACTGATTAAGCATTGGTAACTGTCAGACCAAGTTTACTCATATATA
CTTTAGATTGATTTAAAACTTCATTTTTAATTTAAAAGGATCTAGGTGAAGATCCTTTTTGATAATCTCA
TGACCAAAATCCCTTAACGTGAGTTTTCGTTCCACTGAGCGTCAGACCCCGTAGAAAAGATCAAAGGATC
TTCTTGAGATCCTTTTTTTCTGCGCGTAATCTGCTGCTTGCAAACAAAAAAACCACCGCTACCAGCGGTG
GTTTGTTTGCCGGATCAAGAGCTACCAACTCTTTTTCCGAAGGTAACTGGCTTCAGCAGAGCGCAGATAC
CAAATACTGTCCTTCTAGTGTAGCCGTAGTTAGGCCACCACTTCAAGAACTCTGTAGCACCGCCTACATA
CCTCGCTCTGCTAATCCTGTTACCAGTGGCTGCTGCCAGTGGCGATAAGTCGTGTCTTACCGGGTTGGAC
TCAAGACGATAGTTACCGGATAAGGCGCAGCGGTCGGGCTGAACGGGGGGTTCGTGCACACAGCCCAGCT
TGGAGCGAACGACCTACACCGAACTGAGATACCTACAGCGTGAGCTATGAGAAAGCGCCACGCTTCCCGA
AGGGAGAAAGGCGGACAGGTATCCGGTAAGCGGCAGGGTCGGAACAGGAGAGCGCACGAGGGAGCTTCCA
GGGGGAAACGCCTGGTATCTTTATAGTCCTGTCGGGTTTCGCCACCTCTGACTTGAGCGTCGATTTTTGT
GATGCTCGTCAGGGGGGCGGAGCCTATGGAAAAACGCCAGCAACGCGGCCTTTTTACGGTTCCTGGCCTT
TTGCTGGCCTTTTGCTCACATGTTCTTTCCTGCGTTATCCCCTGATTCTGTGGATAACCGTATTACCGCC
TTTGAGTGAGCTGATACCGCTCGCCGCAGCCGAACGACCGAGCGCAGCGAGTCAGTGAGCGAGGAAGCGG
AAG
