>Addgene plasmid #20404 | pNC987 | addgene partial sequence | sequence record 26521 | 20404 with M13-F20
GGTCATTATTAATTTAGTGTGTGTATTTGTGTTTGCGTGTCTATAGAAGTATAGTAATTTATGCTACAAA
GGACCTAATGTATAAGGAAAGAATATTTAGAGAAAAGAAGAAAACAAGAGTTTTATATACATACAGAGCA
CATGCATGCCATATGATCATGTGTCGTCGCACACATATATATATGCCTGTATGTGTCAGCACTAAAGTTG
CCTGGCCATCCACGCTATATACACGCCTGGCAGATCTGCTCGATTTGTTTCAAATTACAGACGTTTCATG
TTTGTTTCATCACTCGAGGGGGGTACCGAGCTCGAATTCGTAATCATGTCATAGCTGTTTCCTGTGTGAA
ATTGTTATCCGCTCACAATTCCACACAACATACGAGCCGGAAGCATAAAGTGTAAAGCCTGGGGTGCCTA
ATGAGTGAGCTAACTCACATTAATTGCGTTGCGCTCACTGCCCGCTTTCCAGTCGGGAAACCTGTCGTGC
CAGCTGCATTAATGAATCGGCCAACGCGCGGGGAGAGGCGGTTTGCGTATTGGGCGCTCTTCCGCTTCCT
CGCTCACTGACTCGCTGCGCTCGGTCGTTCGGCTGCGGCGAGCGGTATCAGCTCACTCAAAGGCGGTAAT
ACGGTTATCCACAGAATCAGGGGATAACGCAGGAAAGAACATGTGAGCAAAAGGCCAGCAAAAGGCCAGG
AACCGTAAAAAGGCCGCGTTGCTGGCGTTTTTCCATAGGCTCCGCCCCCCTGACGAGCATCACAAAAATC
GACGCTCAAGTCANANGTGGCGAAACCCGACAGGACTATAAANATACCNNGCGTTTCCCCCTGGAAGCTC
CCTCGTGCGCTCTCCTGNTCCNACCTGCCNNTTANCGGANANCTGTCCGCCTTTCTCCCTNGG
